>Addgene plasmid #107744 | AAV pCAG-mRuby3-WPRE | depositor full sequence | sequence record 207287 | AAV pCAG-mRuby3-WPRE sequence 6259 bps
CCTGCAGGCAGCTGCGCGCTCGCTCGCTCACTGAGGCCGCCCGGGCGTCGGGCGACCTTTGGTCGCCCGG
CCTCAGTGAGCGAGCGAGCGCGCAGAGAGGGAGTGGCCAACTCCATCACTAGGGGTTCCTGCGGCCGCAC
GCGAAACAATTCTGCAGGAATCTAGTTATTAATAGTAATCAATTACGGGGTCATTAGTTCATAGCCCATA
TATGGAGTTCCGCGTTACATAACTTACGGTAAATGGCCCGCCTGGCTGACCGCCCAACGACCCCCGCCCA
TTGACGTCAATAATGACGTATGTTCCCATAGTAACGCCAATAGGGACTTTCCATTGACGTCAATGGGTGG
AGTATTTACGGTAAACTGCCCACTTGGCAGTACATCAAGTGTATCATATGCCAAGTACGCCCCCTATTGA
CGTCAATGACGGTAAATGGCCCGCCTGGCATTATGCCCAGTACATGACCTTATGGGACTTTCCTACTTGG
CAGTACATCTACGTATTAGTCATCGCTATTACCATGGTCGAGGTGAGCCCCACGTTCTGCTTCACTCTCC
CCATCTCCCCCCCCTCCCCACCCCCAATTTTGTATTTATTTATTTTTTAATTATTTTGTGCAGCGATGGG
GGCGGGGGGGGGGGGGGGGCGCGCGCCAGGCGGGGCGGGGCGGGGCGAGGGGCGGGGCGGGGCGAGGCGG
AGAGGTGCGGCGGCAGCCAATCAGAGCGGCGCGCTCCGAAAGTTTCCTTTTATGGCGAGGCGGCGGCGGC
GGCGGCCCTATAAAAAGCGAAGCGCGCGGCGGGCGGGGAGTCGCTGCGACGCTGCCTTCGCCCCGTGCCC
CGCTCCGCCGCCGCCTCGCGCCGCCCGCCCCGGCTCTGACTGACCGCGTTACTCCCACAGGTGAGCGGGC
GGGACGGCCCTTCTCCTCCGGGCTGTAATTAGCGCTTGGTTTAATGACGGCTTGTTTCTTTTCTGTGGCT
GCGTGAAAGCCTTGAGGGGCTCCGGGAGGGCCCTTTGTGCGGGGGGAGCGGCTCGGGGGGTGCGTGCGTG
TGTGTGTGCGTGGGGAGCGCCGCGTGCGGCTCCGCGCTGCCCGGCGGCTGTGAGCGCTGCGGGCGCGGCG
CGGGGCTTTGTGCGCTCCGCAGTGTGCGCGAGGGGAGCGCGGCCGGGGGCGGTGCCCCGCGGTGCGGGGG
GGGCTGCGAGGGGAACAAAGGCTGCGTGCGGGGTGTGTGCGTGGGGGGGTGAGCAGGGGGTGTGGGCGCG
TCGGTCGGGCTGCAACCCCCCCTGCACCCCCCTCCCCGAGTTGCTGAGCACGGCCCGGCTTCGGGTGCGG
GGCTCCGTACGGGGCGTGGCGCGGGGCTCGCCGTGCCGGGCGGGGGGTGGCGGCAGGTGGGGGTGCCGGG
CGGGGCGGGGCCGCCTCGGGCCGGGGAGGGCTCGGGGGAGGGGCGCGGCGGCCCCCGGAGCGCCGGCGGC
TGTCGAGGCGCGGCGAGCCGCAGCCATTGCCTTTTATGGTAATCGTGCGAGAGGGCGCAGGGACTTCCTT
TGTCCCAAATCTGTGCGGAGCCGAAATCTGGGAGGCGCCGCCGCACCCCCTCTAGCGGGCGCGGGGCGAA
GCGGTGCGGCGCCGGCAGGAAGGAAATGGGCGGGGAGGGCCTTCGTGCGTCGCCGCGCCGCCGTCCCCTT
CTCCCTCTCCAGCCTCGGGGCTGTCCGCGGGGGGACGGCTGCCTTCGGGGGGGACGGGGCAGGGCGGGGT
TCGGCTTCTGGCGTGTGACCGGCGGCTCTAGAGCCTCTGCTAACCATGTTCATGCCTTCTTCTTTTTCCT
ACAGCTCCTGGGCAACGTGCTGGTTATTGTGCTGTCTCATCATTTTGGCAAAGAATTGATTTGATACCGC
GGGCCCCGCGTGGACGGTACCCTTCAGGTCGACGTCGGGTGGCATGGTGTCTAAGGGCGAAGAGCTGATC
AAGGAAAATATGCGTATGAAGGTGGTCATGGAAGGTTCGGTCAACGGCCACCAATTCAAATGCACAGGTG
AAGGAGAAGGCAGACCGTACGAGGGAGTGCAAACCATGAGGATCAAAGTCATCGAGGGAGGACCCCTGCC
ATTTGCCTTTGACATTCTTGCCACGTCGTTCATGTATGGCAGCCGTACCTTTATCAAGTACCCGGCCGAC
ATCCCTGATTTCTTTAAACAGTCCTTTCCTGAGGGTTTTACTTGGGAAAGAGTTACGAGATACGAAGATG
GTGGAGTCGTCACCGTCACGCAGGACACCAGCCTTGAGGATGGCGAGCTCGTCTACAACGTCAAGGTCAG
AGGGGTAAACTTTCCCTCCAATGGTCCCGTGATGCAGAAGAAGACCAAGGGTTGGGAGCCTAATACAGAG
ATGATGTATCCAGCAGATGGTGGTCTGAGAGGATACACTGACATCGCACTGAAAGTTGATGGTGGTGGCC
ATCTGCACTGCAACTTCGTGACAACTTACAGGTCAAAAAAGACCGTCGGGAACATCAAGATGCCCGGTGT
CCATGCCGTTGATCACCGCCTGGAAAGGATCGAGGAGAGTGACAATGAAACCTACGTAGTGCAAAGAGAA
GTGGCAGTTGCCAAATACAGCAACCTTGGTGGTGGCATGGACGAGCTGTACAAGTAATAGAAGCTTATCG
ATAATCAACCTCTGGATTACAAAATTTGTGAAAGATTGACTGGTATTCTTAACTATGTTGCTCCTTTTAC
GCTATGTGGATACGCTGCTTTAATGCCTTTGTATCATGCTATTGCTTCCCGTATGGCTTTCATTTTCTCC
TCCTTGTATAAATCCTGGTTGCTGTCTCTTTATGAGGAGTTGTGGCCCGTTGTCAGGCAACGTGGCGTGG
TGTGCACTGTGTTTGCTGACGCAACCCCCACTGGTTGGGGCATTGCCACCACCTGTCAGCTCCTTTCCGG
GACTTTCGCTTTCCCCCTCCCTATTGCCACGGCGGAACTCATCGCCGCCTGCCTTGCCCGCTGCTGGACA
GGGGCTCGGCTGTTGGGCACTGACAATTCCGTGGTGTTGTCGGGGAAATCATCGTCCTTTCCTTGGCTGC
TCGCCTATGTTGCCACCTGGATTCTGCGCGGGACGTCCTTCTGCTACGTCCCTTCGGCCCTCAATCCAGC
GGACCTTCCTTCCCGCGGCCTGCTGCCGGCTCTGCGGCCTCTTCCGCGTCTTCGCCTTCGCCCTCAGACG
AGTCGGATCTCCCTTTGGGCCGCCTCCCCGCATCGATACCGAGCGCTGCTCGAGAGATCGATCTGCCTCG
ACTGTGCCTTCTAGTTGCCAGCCATCTGTTGTTTGCCCCTCCCCCGTGCCTTCCTTGACCCTGGAAGGTG
CCACTCCCACTGTCCTTTCCTAATAAAATGAGGAAATTGCATCGCATTGTCTGAGTAGGTGTCATTCTAT
TCTGGGGGGTGGGGTGGGGCAGGACAGCAAGGGGGAGGATTGGGAAGACAATAGCAGGCATGCTGGGGAC
ACGTGCGGACCGAGCGGCCGCAGGAACCCCTAGTGATGGAGTTGGCCACTCCCTCTCTGCGCGCTCGCTC
GCTCACTGAGGCCGGGCGACCAAAGGTCGCCCGACGCCCGGGCTTTGCCCGGGCGGCCTCAGTGAGCGAG
CGAGCGCGCAGCTGCCTGCAGGGGCGCCTGATGCGGTATTTTCTCCTTACGCATCTGTGCGGTATTTCAC
ACCGCATA
[95 nt withheld, positions 3719-3813]
T
[46 nt withheld, positions 3815-3860]
C
[141 nt withheld, positions 3862-4002]
CCTTTGACGTTGGAGTCCACGTTCTTT
[37 nt withheld, positions 4030-4066]
ACTCTATCTCGGGCTATTCTTTTGATTTATAAGGGATTTTGCCGATTTCGGTCTATTGGTTAAAAAATGA
GCTGATTTAACAAAAATTTAACGCGAATTTTAACAAAATATTAACGTTTACAATTTTATGGTGCACTCTC
AGTACAATCTGCTCTGATGCCGCATAGTTAAGCCAGCCCCGACACCCGCCAACACCCGCTGACGCGCCCT
GACGGGCTTGTCTGCTCCCGGCATCCGCTTACAGACAAGCTGTGACCGTCTCCGGGAGCTGCATGTGTCA
GAGGTTTTCACCGTCATCACCGAAACGCGCGAGACGAAAGGGCCTCGTGATACGCCTATTTTTATAGGTT
AATGTCATGATAATAATGGTTTCTTAGACGTCAGGTGGCACTTTTCGGGGAAATGTGCGCGGAACCCCTA
TTTGTTTATTTTTCTAAATACATTCAAATATGTATCCGCTCATGAGACAATAACCCTGATAAATGCTTCA
ATAATATTGAAAAAGGAAGAGTATGAGTATTCAACATTTCCGTGTCGCCCTTATTCCCTTTTTTGCGGCA
TTTTGCCTTCCTGTTTTTGCTCACCCAGAAACGCTGGTGAAAGTAAAAGATGCTGAAGATCAGTTGGGTG
CACGAGTGGGTTACATCGAACTGGATCTCAACAGCGGTAAGATCCTTGAGAGTTTTCGCCCCGAAGAACG
TTTTCCAATGATGAGCACTTTTAAAGTTCTGCTATGTGGCGCGGTATTATCCCGTATTGACGCCGGGCAA
GAGCAACTCGGTCGCCGCATACACTATTCTCAGAATGACTTGGTTGAGTACTCACCAGTCACAGAAAAGC
ATCTTACGGATGGCATGACAGTAAGAGAATTATGCAGTGCTGCCATAACCATGAGTGATAACACTGCGGC
CAACTTACTTCTGACAACGATCGGAGGACCGAAGGAGCTAACCGCTTTTTTGCACAACATGGGGGATCAT
GTAACTCGCCTTGATCGTTGGGAACCGGAGCTGAATGAAGCCATACCAAACGACGAGCGTGACACCACGA
TGCCTGTAGCAATGGCAACAACGTTGCGCAAACTATTAACTGGCGAACTACTTACTCTAGCTTCCCGGCA
ACAATTAATAGACTGGATGGAGGCGGATAAAGTTGCAGGACCACTTCTGCGCTCGGCCCTTCCGGCTGGC
TGGTTTATTGCTGATAAATCTGGAGCCGGTGAGCGTGGGTCTCGCGGTATCATTGCAGCACTGGGGCCAG
ATGGTAAGCCCTCCCGTATCGTAGTTATCTACACGACGGGGAGTCAGGCAACTATGGATGAACGAAATAG
ACAGATCGCTGAGATAGGTGCCTCACTGATTAAGCATTGGTAACTGTCAGACCAAGTTTACTCATATATA
CTTTAGATTGATTTAAAACTTCATTTTTAATTTAAAAGGATCTAGGTGAAGATCCTTTTTGATAATCTCA
TGACCAAAATCCCTTAACGTGAGTTTTCGTTCCACTGAGCGTCAGACCCCGTAGAAAAGATCAAAGGATC
TTCTTGAGATCCTTTTTTTCTGCGCGTAATCTGCTGCTTGCAAACAAAAAAACCACCGCTACCAGCGGTG
GTTTGTTTGCCGGATCAAGAGCTACCAACTCTTTTTCCGAAGGTAACTGGCTTCAGCAGAGCGCAGATAC
CAAATACTGTTCTTCTAGTGTAGCCGTAGTTAGGCCACCACTTCAAGAACTCTGTAGCACCGCCTACATA
CCTCGCTCTGCTAATCCTGTTACCAGTGGCTGCTGCCAGTGGCGATAAGTCGTGTCTTACCGGGTTGGAC
TCAAGACGATAGTTACCGGATAAGGCGCAGCGGTCGGGCTGAACGGGGGGTTCGTGCACACAGCCCAGCT
TGGAGCGAACGACCTACACCGAACTGAGATACCTACAGCGTGAGCTATGAGAAAGCGCCACGCTTCCCGA
AGGGAGAAAGGCGGACAGGTATCCGGTAAGCGGCAGGGTCGGAACAGGAGAGCGCACGAGGGAGCTTCCA
GGGGGAAACGCCTGGTATCTTTATAGTCCTGTCGGGTTTCGCCACCTCTGACTTGAGCGTCGATTTTTGT
GATGCTCGTCAGGGGGGCGGAGCCTATGGAAAAACGCCAGCAACGCGGCCTTTTTACGGTTCCTGGCCTT
TTGCTGGCCTTTTGCTCACATGT
Features (pLannotate 1.2.2; 16 found; start..end, strand, type, name):
     12..39      +  repeat_region  AAV2 ITR (fragment): inverted terminal repeat of adeno-associated virus serotype 2 inverted
     68..95      +  repeat_region  AAV2 ITR (fragment): inverted terminal repeat of adeno-associated virus serotype 2 inverted
    223..526     +  enhancer       CMV enhancer: human cytomegalovirus immediate early enhancer
    528..805     +  promoter       chicken β-actin promoter: No description available
    807..1824    +  intron         chimeric intron: chimera between introns from chicken β-actin and rabbit β-globin
   1934..2644    +  CDS            mRuby3: mRuby3 is a basic (constitutively fluorescent) red fluorescent protein published in 2016, derived from Entacmaea quadricolor. It has low acid sensitivity.
   2663..3251    +  misc_feature   WPRE: woodchuck hepatitis virus posttranscriptional regulatory element
   3292..3499    +  polyA_signal   bGH poly(A) signal: bovine growth hormone polyadenylation signal
   3522..3662    +  repeat_region  AAV2 ITR: inverted terminal repeat of adeno-associated virus serotype 2 inverted
   3667..3718    -  misc_feature   bom (fragment): basis of mobility region from pBR322
   3737..4192    +  rep_origin     f1 ori (sequence partly withheld): f1 bacteriophage origin of replication; arrow indicates direction of (+) strand synthesis
   4193..4242    -  misc_feature   bom (fragment): basis of mobility region from pBR322
   4344..4379    -  CDS            rop (fragment): Rop protein, which maintains plasmids at low copy number; rop
   4474..4578    +  promoter       AmpR promoter: bla
   4579..5439    +  CDS            AmpR: β-lactamase; bla; confers resistance to ampicillin, carbenicillin, and related antibiotics
   5610..6198    +  rep_origin     ori: high-copy-number ColE1/pMB1/pBR322/pUC origin of replication
