[The description below was written by a language model from this plasmid's Addgene catalogue record and pLannotate feature annotations shown in this document.]
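Description:
AAV pCAG-mRuby3-WPRE is an adeno-associated virus transfer plasmid that also works as a direct mammalian expression vector, built to drive constitutive expression of the monomeric red fluorescent protein mRuby3. It was derived from the Cre-dependent backbone AAV pCAG-FLEX-tdTomato-WPRE by swapping in a de novo synthesized mRuby3 fragment between HindIII and XbaI sites. This replaced both tdTomato and the loxP sites, so expression no longer depends on recombinase activity. In bacteria the plasmid is maintained through a high-copy ColE1/pUC-type origin and selected with ampicillin via the β-lactamase gene. An f1 phage origin and short remnants of the pBR322 bom and rop regions are also annotated in the backbone.

The expression cassette lies between AAV2 inverted terminal repeats, which are the cis elements needed for replication and packaging of the intervening DNA into AAV particles when rep, cap and helper functions are provided in trans. The 3′ ITR is annotated in full, whereas the 5′ ITR is detected only as two short fragments in the feature table. Transcription is driven by the CAG promoter, annotated as its three parts: the CMV immediate-early enhancer, the chicken β-actin promoter and a chimeric β-actin/β-globin intron, which together give strong, broadly active expression. The mRuby3 coding sequence is followed by a WPRE, which enhances transcript stability and expression, and a bovine growth hormone polyadenylation signal. The catalogue lists a total size of 6,270 bp, slightly larger than the 6,259 nt annotated sequence. The stated uses are expressing mRuby3 in mammalian cells and producing AAV to deliver the red fluorescent label, and the associated publication concerns thalamic inputs to visual cortex.
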