Addgene plasmid #107744: AAV pCAG-mRuby3-WPRE
Purpose: Can be used to express mRuby3. Can also be used to create adeno-associated virus for delivery of the mRuby3 sequence.
Depositing lab: Rylan Larsen. Depositing organization: Allen Institute. Publication: Laminar distribution and arbor density of two functional classes of thalamic inputs to primary visual cortex. Zhuang J, Wang Y, Ouellette ND, Turschak EE, Larsen RS, Takasaki KT, Daigle TL, Tasic B, Waters J, Zeng H, Reid RC. Cell Rep. 2021 Oct 12;37(2):109826. doi: 10.1016/j.celrep.2021.109826. PubMed 34644562.
Backbone
  Vector backbone: AAV pCAG-FLEX-tdTomato-WPRE (#51503)
  Backbone manufacturer: Hongkui Zeng/Allen Institute For Brain Science
  Backbone size w/o insert (bp): 5396
  Total vector size (bp): 6270
  Modifications to backbone: A fragment containing mRuby3 was swapped into replace tdTomato and the LoxP sites in the original backbone.
  Vector type: Mammalian Expression, AAV
Growth in bacteria
  Bacterial resistance: Ampicillin, 100 μg/mL
  Growth temperature: 37°C
  Growth strain: NEB Stable
  Copy number: Unknown
Gene/Insert
  Gene/Insert name: mRuby3 (alt names: monomeric ruby3; mRuby3 red fluorescent protein)
  Insert size (bp): 874
  Promoter: CAG
  Cloning method: Restriction Enzyme; 5′ cloning site HindIII (not destroyed); 3′ cloning site XbaI (not destroyed)
  Sequencing primers: 5′ TTCGGCTTCTGGCGTGTGAC; 3′ CCAGAGGTTGATTATCGATA
Resource information
  A portion of this plasmid was derived from a plasmid made by: mRuby3 was synthesized de novo based on sequences published by Jun Chu's and Michael Lin's laboratories (Bajar et al, 2016, Nature Communications, PMID:26879144)
Terms and licenses: Academic/Nonprofit Terms; Industry Terms: Not Available to Industry
How to cite: AAV pCAG-mRuby3-WPRE was a gift from Rylan Larsen (Addgene plasmid # 107744 ; http://n2t.net/addgene:107744 ; RRID:Addgene_107744)
