>Addgene plasmid #107744 | AAV pCAG-mRuby3-WPRE | addgene partial sequence | sequence record 207286 | Addgene Partial NGS Result
GCCTCGGGCCGGGGAGGGCTCGGGGGAGGGGCGCGGCGGCCCCCGGAGCGCCGGCGGCTGTCGAGGCGCG
GCGAGCCGCAGCCATTGCCTTTTATGGTAATCGTGCGAGAGGGCGCAGGGACTTCCTTTGTCCCAAATCT
GTGCGGAGCCGAAATCTGGGAGGCGCCGCCGCACCCCCTCTAGCGGGCGCGGGGCGAAGCGGTGCGGCGC
CGGCAGGAAGGAAATGGGCGGGGAGGGCCTTCGTGCGTCGCCGCGCCGCCGTCCCCTTCTCCCTCTCCAG
CCTCGGGGCTGTCCGCGGGGGGACGGCTGCCTTCGGGGGGGACGGGGCAGGGCGGGGTTCGGCTTCTGGC
GTGTGACCGGCGGCTCTAGAGCCTCTGCTAACCATGTTCATGCCTTCTTCTTTTTCCTACAGCTCCTGGG
CAACGTGCTGGTTATTGTGCTGTCTCATCATTTTGGCAAAGAATTGATTTGATACCGCGGGCCCCGCGTG
GACGGTACCCTTCAGGTCGACGTCGGGTGGCATGGTGTCTAAGGGCGAAGAGCTGATCAAGGAAAATATG
CGTATGAAGGTGGTCATGGAAGGTTCGGTCAACGGCCACCAATTCAAATGCACAGGTGAAGGAGAAGGCA
GACCGTACGAGGGAGTGCAAACCATGAGGATCAAAGTCATCGAGGGAGGACCCCTGCCATTTGCCTTTGA
CATTCTTGCCACGTCGTTCATGTATGGCAGCCGTACCTTTATCAAGTACCCGGCCGACATCCCTGATTTC
TTTAAACAGTCCTTTCCTGAGGGTTTTACTTGGGAAAGAGTTACGAGATACGAAGATGGTGGAGTCGTCA
CCGTCACGCAGGACACCAGCCTTGAGGATGGCGAGCTCGTCTACAACGTCAAGGTCAGAGGGGTAAACTT
TCCCTCCAATGGTCCCGTGATGCAGAAGAAGACCAAGGGTTGGGAGCCTAATACAGAGATGATGTATCCA
GCAGATGGTGGTCTGAGAGGATACACTGACATCGCACTGAAAGTTGATGGTGGTGGCCATCTGCACTGCA
ACTTCGTGACAACTTACAGGTCAAAAAAGACCGTCGGGAACATCAAGATGCCCGGTGTCCATGCCGTTGA
TCACCGCCTGGAAAGGATCGAGGAGAGTGACAATGAAACCTACGTAGTGCAAAGAGAAGTGGCAGTTGCC
AAATACAGCAACCTTGGTGGTGGCATGGACGAGCTGTACAAGTAATAGAAGCTTATCGATAATCAACCTC
TGGATTACAAAATTTGTGAAAGATTGACTGGTATTCTTAACTATGTTGCTCCTTTTACGCTATGTGGATA
CGCTGCTTTAATGCCTTTGTATCATGCTATTGCTTCCCGTATGGCTTTCATTTTCTCCTCCTTGTATAAA
TCCTGGTTGCTGTCTCTTTATGAGGAGTTGTGGCCCGTTGTCAGGCAACGTGGCGTGGTGTGCACTGTGT
TTGCTGACGCAACCCCCACTGGTTGGGGCATTGCCACCACCTGTCAGCTCCTTTCCGGGACTTTCGCTTT
CCCCCTCCCTATTGCCACGGCGGAACTCATCGCCGCCTGCCTTGCCCGCTGCTGGACAGGGGCTCGGCTG
TTGGGCACTGACAATTCCGTGGTGTTGTCGGGGAAATCATCGTCCTTTCCTTGGCTGCTCGCCTATGTTG
CCACCTGGATTCTGCGCGGGACGTCCTTCTGCTACGTCCCTTCGGCCCTCAATCCAGCGGACCTTCCTTC
CCGCGGCCTGCTGCCGGCTCTGCGGCCTCTTCCGCGTCTTCGCCTTCGCCCTCAGACGAGTCGGATCTCC
CTTTGGGCCGCCTCCCCGCATCGATACCGAGCGCTGCTCGAGAGATCGATCTGCCTCGACTGTGCCTTCT
AGTTGCCAGCCATCTGTTGTTTGCCCCTCCCCCGTGCCTTCCTTGACCCTGGAAGGTGCCACTCCCACTG
TCCTTTCCTAATAAAATGAGGAAATTGCATCGCATTGTCTGAGTAGGTGTCATTCTATTCTGGGGGGTGG
GGTGGGGCAGGACAGCAAGGGGGAGGATTGGGAAGACAATAGCAGGCATGCTGGGGACACGTGCGGACCG
AGCGGCCGCAGGAACCCCTAGTGATGGAGTTGGCCACTCCCTCTCTGCGCGCTCGCTCGCTCACTGAGGC
CGGGCGACCAAAGGTCGCCCGACGCCCGGGCTTTGCCCGGGCGGCCTCAGTGAGCGAGCGAGCGCGCAGC
TGCCTGCAGGGGCGCCTGATGCGGTATTTTCTCCTTACGCATCTGTGCGGTATTTCACACCGCATA
[95 nt withheld, positions 2307-2401]
T
[46 nt withheld, positions 2403-2448]
C
[141 nt withheld, positions 2450-2590]
CCTTTGACGTTGGAGTCCACGTTCTTT
[37 nt withheld, positions 2618-2654]
ACTCTATCTCGGGCTATTCTTTTGATTTATAAGGGATTTTGCCGATTTCGGTCTATTGGTTAAAAAATGA
GCTGATTTAACAAAAATTTAACGCGAATTTTAACAAAATATTAACGTTTACAATTTTATGGTGCACTCTC
AGTACAATCTGCTCTGATGCCGCATAGTTAAGCCAGCCCCGACACCCGCCAACACCCGCTGACGCGCCCT
GACGGGCTTGTCTGCTCCCGGCATCCGCTTACAGACAAGCTGTGACCGTCTCCGGGAGCTGCATGTGTCA
GAGGTTTTCACCGTCATCACCGAAACGCGCGAGACGAAAGGGCCTCGTGATACGCCTATTTTTATAGGTT
AATGTCATGATAATAATGGTTTCTTAGACGTCAGGTGGCACTTTTCGGGGAAATGTGCGCGGAACCCCTA
TTTGTTTATTTTTCTAAATACATTCAAATATGTATCCGCTCATGAGACAATAACCCTGATAAATGCTTCA
ATAATATTGAAAAAGGAAGAGTATGAGTATTCAACATTTCCGTGTCGCCCTTATTCCCTTTTTTGCGGCA
TTTTGCCTTCCTGTTTTTGCTCACCCAGAAACGCTGGTGAAAGTAAAAGATGCTGAAGATCAGTTGGGTG
CACGAGTGGGTTACATCGAACTGGATCTCAACAGCGGTAAGATCCTTGAGAGTTTTCGCCCCGAAGAACG
TTTTCCAATGATGAGCACTTTTAAAGTTCTGCTATGTGGCGCGGTATTATCCCGTATTGACGCCGGGCAA
GAGCAACTCGGTCGCCGCATACACTATTCTCAGAATGACTTGGTTGAGTACTCACCAGTCACAGAAAAGC
ATCTTACGGATGGCATGACAGTAAGAGAATTATGCAGTGCTGCCATAACCATGAGTGATAACACTGCGGC
CAACTTACTTCTGACAACGATCGGAGGACCGAAGGAGCTAACCGCTTTTTTGCACAACATGGGGGATCAT
GTAACTCGCCTTGATCGTTGGGAACCGGAGCTGAATGAAGCCATACCAAACGACGAGCGTGACACCACGA
TGCCTGTAGCAATGGCAACAACGTTGCGCAAACTATTAACTGGCGAACTACTTACTCTAGCTTCCCGGCA
ACAATTAATAGACTGGATGGAGGCGGATAAAGTTGCAGGACCACTTCTGCGCTCGGCCCTTCCGGCTGGC
TGGTTTATTGCTGATAAATCTGGAGCCGGTGAGCGTGGGTCTCGCGGTATCATTGCAGCACTGGGGCCAG
ATGGTAAGCCCTCCCGTATCGTAGTTATCTACACGACGGGGAGTCAGGCAACTATGGATGAACGAAATAG
ACAGATCGCTGAGATAGGTGCCTCACTGATTAAGCATTGGTAACTGTCAGACCAAGTTTACTCATATATA
CTTTAGATTGATTTAAAACTTCATTTTTAATTTAAAAGGATCTAGGTGAAGATCCTTTTTGATAATCTCA
TGACCAAAATCCCTTAACGTGAGTTTTCGTTCCACTGAGCGTCAGACCCCGTAGAAAAGATCAAAGGATC
TTCTTGAGATCCTTTTTTTCTGCGCGTAATCTGCTGCTTGCAAACAAAAAAACCACCGCTACCAGCGGTG
GTTTGTTTGCCGGATCAAGAGCTACCAACTCTTTTTCCGAAGGTAACTGGCTTCAGCAGAGCGCAGATAC
CAAATACTGTTCTTCTAGTGTAGCCGTAGTTAGGCCACCACTTCAAGAACTCTGTAGCACCGCCTACATA
CCTCGCTCTGCTAATCCTGTTACCAGTGGCTGCTGCCAGTGGCGATAAGTCGTGTCTTACCGGGTTGGAC
TCAAGACGATAGTTACCGGATAAGGCGCAGCGGTCGGGCTGAACGGGGGGTTCGTGCACACAGCCCAGCT
TGGAGCGAACGACCTACACCGAACTGAGATACCTACAGCGTGAGCTATGAGAAAGCGCCACGCTTCCCGA
AGGGAGAAAGGCGGACAGGTATCCGGTAAGCGGCAGGGTCGGAACAGGAGAGCGCACGAGGGAGCTTCCA
GGGGGAAACGCCTGGTATCTTTATAGTCCTGTCGGGTTTCGCCACCTCTGACTTGAGCGTCGATTTTTGT
GATGCTCGTCAGGGGGGCGGAGCCTATGGAAAAACGCCAGCAACGCGGCCTTTTTACGGTTCCTGGCCTT
TTGCTGGCCTTTTGCTCACATGTCCTGCAGGCAGCTGCGCGCTCGCTCGCTCACTGAGGCCGCCCGGGCG
TCGGGCGACCTTTGGTCGCCCGGCCTCAGTGAGCGAGCGAGCGCGCAGAGAGGGAGTGGCCAACTCCATC
ACTAGGGGTTCCTGCGGCCGCACGCGAAACAATTCTGCAGGAATCTAGTTATTAATAGTAATCAATTACG
GGGTCATTAGTTCATAGCCCATATATGGAGTTCCGCGTTACATAACTTACGGTAAATGGCCCGCCTGGCT
GACCGCCCAACGACCCCCGCCCATTGACGTCAATAATGACGTATGTTCCCATAGTAACGCCAATAGGGAC
TTTCCATTGACGTCAATGGGTGGAGTATTTACGGTAAACTGCCCACTTGGCAGTACATCAAGTGTATCAT
ATGCCAAGTACGCCCCCTATTGACGTCAATGACGGTAAATGGCCCGCCTGGCATTATGCCCAGTACATGA
CCTTATGGGACTTTCCTACTTGGCAGTACATCTACGTATTAGTCATCGCTATTACCATGGTCGAGGTGAG
CCCCACGTTCTGCTTCACTCTCCCCATCTCCCCCCCCTCCCCACCCCCAATTTTGTATTTATTTATTTTT
TAATTATTTTGTGCAGCGATGGGGGCGGGGGGGGGG
